Addgene plasmid #35274: pBbS8a-RFP
Depositing lab: Jay Keasling. Depositing organization: University of California, Berkeley. Publication: BglBrick vectors and datasheets: A synthetic biology platform for gene expression. Lee TS, Krupa RA, Zhang F, Hajimorad M, Holtz WJ, Prasad N, Lee SK, Keasling JD. J Biol Eng. 2011 Sep 20;5:12. 10.1186/1754-1611-5-12 PubMed 21933410.
Backbone
  Vector backbone: pBb
  Backbone size w/o insert (bp): 4749
  Vector type: Bacterial Expression, Synthetic Biology
Growth in bacteria
  Bacterial resistance: Ampicillin, 100 μg/mL
  Growth temperature: 37°C
  Growth strain: DH5alpha
  Copy number: Low Copy
Gene/Insert
  Gene/Insert name: RFP (alt name: JBEI Part ID: JPUB_000040)
  Species: Synthetic
  Insert size (bp): 678
  Promoter: BAD
  Cloning method: Restriction Enzyme
  Sequencing primers: 5′ jkRFP-R (gctttggaaccgtactggaa); 3′ jkRFP-F (tggtcactacgacgctgaag)
Terms and licenses: Academic/Nonprofit Terms; Industry Terms: Not Available to Industry
Depositor comments: JBEI Part ID: JPUB_000040; Origin: SC101
How to cite: pBbS8a-RFP was a gift from Jay Keasling (Addgene plasmid # 35274 ; http://n2t.net/addgene:35274 ; RRID:Addgene_35274)
