[The description below was written by a language model from this plasmid's Addgene catalogue record and pLannotate feature annotations shown in this document.]
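Description:
pBbS8a-RFP is a low-copy bacterial expression plasmid from the BglBrick (pBb) vector series, a synthetic biology platform of modular E. coli expression vectors in which origin, promoter and resistance marker are interchangeable. The full construct is 5,427 bp, comprising a 4,749 bp backbone and a 678 bp RFP insert. It replicates from the pSC101 origin, which depends on the plasmid-encoded Rep101 (RepA) protein also present in the backbone and keeps copy number low. Selection is by ampicillin resistance, provided by a β-lactamase gene driven by its own bla promoter and followed by the phage lambda t0 terminator.

The payload is an arabinose-inducible reporter cassette. The araC regulatory gene is transcribed divergently from the araBAD (BAD) promoter. AraC represses this promoter in the absence of L-arabinose and activates it when the sugar is present, giving tight, titratable control. Downstream sits the coding sequence for mRFP1, a monomeric red fluorescent derivative of DsRed, listed as a synthetic insert. Transcription is stopped by a double terminator made up of rrnB T1 and the phage T7 early terminator (T7Te), which insulates the cassette from the rest of the plasmid.

In this configuration RFP acts as a readout for characterising the behaviour of the promoter, origin and marker combination, such as induction response and expression level. It can also be replaced by a gene of interest through restriction enzyme cloning, the recorded cloning method. The plasmid therefore suits inducible, low-dosage expression in E. coli, for instance in metabolic engineering or multi-plasmid designs.
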