Features (pLannotate 1.2.2; 10 found; start..end, strand, type, name):
      7..885     -  CDS            araC: L-arabinose regulatory protein; araC
    912..1196    +  promoter       araBAD promoter: araBAD; promoter of the L-arabinose operon of E. coli; the araC regulatory gene is transcribed in the opposite direction (Guzman et al., 1995)
   1246..1923    +  CDS            mRFP1: monomeric derivative of DsRed (Campbell et al., 2002)
   1956..2027    +  terminator     rrnB T1 terminator: transcription terminator T1 from the E. coli rrnB gene
   2043..2070    +  terminator     T7Te terminator: phage T7 early transcription terminator
   2601..3551    -  CDS            Rep101: RepA protein needed for replication with the pSC101 origin; rep101
   3599..3821    -  rep_origin     pSC101 ori: low-copy replication origin that requires the Rep101 protein
   4313..4407    -  terminator     lambda t0 terminator: transcription terminator from phage lambda
   4437..5297    -  CDS            AmpR: β-lactamase; bla; confers resistance to ampicillin, carbenicillin, and related antibiotics
   5298..5402    -  promoter       AmpR promoter: bla
>Addgene plasmid #35274 | pBbS8a-RFP | depositor full sequence | sequence record 42941 | pBbS8a-RFP sequence 5427 bps
GACGTCTTATGACAACTTGACGGCTACATCATTCACTTTTTCTTCACAACCGGCACGGAACTCGCTCGGG
CTGGCCCCGGTGCATTTTTTAAATACCCGCGAGAAATAGAGTTGATCGTCAAAACCAACATTGCGACCGA
CGGTGGCGATAGGCATCCGGGTGGTGCTCAAAAGCAGCTTCGCCTGGCTGATACGTTGGTCCTCGCGCCA
GCTTAAGACGCTAATCCCTAACTGCTGGCGGAAAAGATGTGACAGACGCGACGGCGACAAGCAAACATGC
TGTGCGACGCTGGCGATATCAAAATTGCTGTCTGCCAGGTGATCGCTGATGTACTGACAAGCCTCGCGTA
CCCGATTATCCATCGGTGGATGGAGCGACTCGTTAATCGCTTCCATGCGCCGCAGTAACAATTGCTCAAG
CAGATTTATCGCCAGCAGCTCCGAATAGCGCCCTTCCCCTTGCCCGGCGTTAATGATTTGCCCAAACAGG
TCGCTGAAATGCGGCTGGTGCGCTTCATCCGGGCGAAAGAACCCCGTATTGGCAAATATTGACGGCCAGT
TAAGCCATTCATGCCAGTAGGCGCGCGGACGAAAGTAAACCCACTGGTGATACCATTCGCGAGCCTCCGG
ATGACGACCGTAGTGATGAATCTCTCCTGGCGGGAACAGCAAAATATCACCCGGTCGGCAAACAAATTCT
CGTCCCTGATTTTTCACCACCCCCTGACCGCGAATGGTGAGATTGAGAATATAACCTTTCATTCCCAGCG
GTCGGTCGATAAAAAAATCGAGATAACCGTTGGCCTCAATCGGCGTTAAACCCGCCACCAGATGGGCATT
AAACGAGTATCCCGGCAGCAGGGGATCATTTTGCGCTTCAGCCATACTTTTCATACTCCCGCCATTCAGA
GAAGAAACCAATTGTCCATATTGCATCAGACATTGCCGTCACTGCGTCTTTTACTGGCTCTTCTCGCTAA
CCAAACCGGTAACCCCGCTTATTAAAAGCATTCTGTAACAAAGCGGGACCAAAGCCATGACAAAAACGCG
TAACAAAAGTGTCTATAATCACGGCAGAAAAGTCCACATTGATTATTTGCACGGCGTCACACTTTGCTAT
GCCATAGCATTTTTATCCATAAGATTAGCGGATTCTACCTGACGCTTTTTATCGCAACTCTCTACTGTTT
CTCCATACCCGTTTTTTTGGGAATTCAAAAGATCTTTTAAGAAGGAGATATACATATGGCGAGTAGCGAA
GACGTTATCAAAGAGTTCATGCGTTTCAAAGTTCGTATGGAAGGTTCCGTTAACGGTCACGAGTTCGAAA
TCGAAGGTGAAGGTGAAGGTCGTCCGTACGAAGGTACCCAGACCGCTAAACTGAAAGTTACCAAAGGTGG
TCCGCTGCCGTTCGCTTGGGACATCCTGTCCCCGCAGTTCCAGTACGGTTCCAAAGCTTACGTTAAACAC
CCGGCTGACATCCCGGACTACCTGAAACTGTCCTTCCCGGAAGGTTTCAAATGGGAACGTGTTATGAACT
TCGAAGACGGTGGTGTTGTTACCGTTACCCAGGACTCCTCCCTGCAAGACGGTGAGTTCATCTACAAAGT
TAAACTGCGTGGTACCAACTTCCCGTCCGACGGTCCGGTTATGCAGAAAAAAACCATGGGTTGGGAAGCT
TCCACCGAACGTATGTACCCGGAAGACGGTGCTCTGAAAGGTGAAATCAAAATGCGTCTGAAACTGAAAG
ACGGTGGTCACTACGACGCTGAAGTTAAAACCACCTACATGGCTAAAAAACCGGTTCAGCTGCCGGGTGC
TTACAAAACCGACATCAAACTGGACATCACCTCCCACAACGAAGACTACACCATCGTTGAACAGTACGAA
CGTGCTGAAGGTCGTCACTCCACCGGTGCTTAAGGATCCAAACTCGAGTAAGGATCTCCAGGCATCAAAT
AAAACGAAAGGCTCAGTCGAAAGACTGGGCCTTTCGTTTTATCTGTTGTTTGTCGGTGAACGCTCTCTAC
TAGAGTCACACTGGCTCACCTTCGGGTGGGCCTTTCTGCGTTTATACCTAGGGTACGGGTTTTGCTGCCC
GCAAACGGGCTGTTCTGGTGTTGCTAGTTTGTTATCAGAATCGCAGATCCGGCTTCAGCCGGTTTGCCGG
CTGAAAGCGCTATTTCTTCCAGAATTGCCATGATTTTTTCCCCACGGGAGGCGTCACTGGCTCCCGTGTT
GTCGGCAGCTTTGATTCGATAAGCAGCATCGCCTGTTTCAGGCTGTCTATGTGTGACTGTTGAGCTGTAA
CAAGTTGTCTCAGGTGTTCAATTTCATGTTCTAGTTGCTTTGTTTTACTGGTTTCACCTGTTCTATTAGG
TGTTACATGCTGTTCATCTGTTACATTGTCGATCTGTTCATGGTGAACAGCTTTGAATGCACCAAAAACT
CGTAAAAGCTCTGATGTATCTATCTTTTTTACACCGTTTTCATCTGTGCATATGGACAGTTTTCCCTTTG
ATATGTAACGGTGAACAGTTGTTCTACTTTTGTTTGTTAGTCTTGATGCTTCACTGATAGATACAAGAGC
CATAAGAACCTCAGATCCTTCCGTATTTAGCCAGTATGTTCTCTAGTGTGGTTCGTTGTTTTTGCGTGAG
CCATGAGAACGAACCATTGAGATCATACTTACTTTGCATGTCACTCAAAAATTTTGCCTCAAAACTGGTG
AGCTGAATTTTTGCAGTTAAAGCATCGTGTAGTGTTTTTCTTAGTCCGTTATGTAGGTAGGAATCTGATG
TAATGGTTGTTGGTATTTTGTCACCATTCATTTTTATCTGGTTGTTCTCAAGTTCGGTTACGAGATCCAT
TTGTCTATCTAGTTCAACTTGGAAAATCAACGTATCAGTCGGGCGGCCTCGCTTATCAACCACCAATTTC
ATATTGCTGTAAGTGTTTAAATCTTTACTTATTGGTTTCAAAACCCATTGGTTAAGCCTTTTAAACTCAT
GGTAGTTATTTTCAAGCATTAACATGAACTTAAATTCATCAAGGCTAATCTCTATATTTGCCTTGTGAGT
TTTCTTTTGTGTTAGTTCTTTTAATAACCACTCATAAATCCTCATAGAGTATTTGTTTTCAAAAGACTTA
ACATGTTCCAGATTATATTTTATGAATTTTTTTAACTGGAAAAGATAAGGCAATATCTCTTCACTAAAAA
CTAATTCTAATTTTTCGCTTGAGAACTTGGCATAGTTTGTCCACTGGAAAATCTCAAAGCCTTTAACCAA
AGGATTCCTGATTTCCACAGTTCTCGTCATCAGCTCTCTGGTTGCTTTAGCTAATACACCATAAGCATTT
TCCCTACTGATGTTCATCATCTGAGCGTATTGGTTATAAGTGAACGATACCGTCCGTTCTTTCCTTGTAG
GGTTTTCAATCGTGGGGTTGAGTAGTGCCACACAGCATAAAATTAGCTTGGTTTCATGCTCCGTTAAGTC
ATAGCGACTAATCGCTAGTTCATTTGCTTTGAAAACAACTAATTCAGACATACATCTCAATTGGTCTAGG
TGATTTTAATCACTATACCAATTGAGATGGGCTAGTCAATGATAATTACTAGTCCTTTTCCCGGGTGATC
TGGGTATCTGTAAATTCTGCTAGACCTTTGCTGGAAAACTTGTAAATTCTGCTAGACCCTCTGTAAATTC
CGCTAGACCTTTGTGTGTTTTTTTTGTTTATATTCAAGTGGTTATAATTTATAGAATAAAGAAAGAATAA
AAAAAGATAAAAAGAATAGATCCCAGCCCTGTGTATAACTCACTACTTTAGTCAGTTCCGCAGTATTACA
AAAGGATGTCGCAAACGCTGTTTGCTCCTCTACAAAACAGACCTTAAAACCCTAAAGGCTTAAGTAGCAC
CCTCGCAAGCTCGGGCAAATCGCTGAATATTCCTTTTGTCTCCGACCATCAGGCACCTGAGTCGCTGTCT
TTTTCGTGACATTCAGTTCGCTGCGCTCACGGCTCTGGCAGTGAATGGGGGTAAATGGCACTACAGGCGC
CTTTTATGGATTCATGCAAGGAAACTACCCATAATACAAGAAAAGCCCGTCACGGGCTTCTCAGGGCGTT
TTATGGCGGGTCTGCTATGTGGTGCTATCTGACTTTTTGCTGTTCAGCAGTTCCTGCCCTCTGATTTTCC
AGTCTGACCACTTCGGATTATCCCGTGACAGGTCATTCAGACTGGCTAATGCACCCAGTAAGGCAGCGGT
ATCATCAACAGGCTTACCCGTCTTACTGTCCCTAGTGCTTGGATTCTCACCAATAAAAAACGCCCGGCGG
CAACCGAGCGTTCTGAACAAATCCAGATGGAGTTCTGAGGTCATTACTGGATCTATCAACAGGAGTCCAA
GCGAGCTCGTAAACTTGGTCTGACAGTTACCAATGCTTAATCAGTGAGGCACCTATCTCAGCGATCTGTC
TATTTCGTTCATCCATAGTTGCCTGACTCCCCGTCGTGTAGATAACTACGATACGGGAGGGCTTACCATC
TGGCCCCAGTGCTGCAATGATACCGCGAGACCCACGCTCACCGGCTCCAGATTTATCAGCAATAAACCAG
CCAGCCGGAAGGGCCGAGCGCAGAAGTGGTCCTGCAACTTTATCCGCCTCCATCCAGTCTATTAATTGTT
GCCGGGAAGCTAGAGTAAGTAGTTCGCCAGTTAATAGTTTGCGCAACGTTGTTGCCATTGCTACAGGCAT
CGTGGTGTCACGCTCGTCGTTTGGTATGGCTTCATTCAGCTCCGGTTCCCAACGATCAAGGCGAGTTACA
TGATCCCCCATGTTGTGCAAAAAAGCGGTTAGCTCCTTCGGTCCTCCGATCGTTGTCAGAAGTAAGTTGG
CCGCAGTGTTATCACTCATGGTTATGGCAGCACTGCATAATTCTCTTACTGTCATGCCATCCGTAAGATG
CTTTTCTGTGACTGGTGAGTACTCAACCAAGTCATTCTGAGAATAGTGTATGCGGCGACCGAGTTGCTCT
TGCCCGGCGTCAATACGGGATAATACCGCGCCACATAGCAGAACTTTAAAAGTGCTCATCATTGGAAAAC
GTTCTTCGGGGCGAAAACTCTCAAGGATCTTACCGCTGTTGAGATCCAGTTCGATGTAACCCACTCGTGC
ACCCAACTGATCTTCAGCATCTTTTACTTTCACCAGCGTTTCTGGGTGAGCAAAAACAGGAAGGCAAAAT
GCCGCAAAAAAGGGAATAAGGGCGACACGGAAATGTTGAATACTCATACTCTTCCTTTTTCAATATTATT
GAAGCATTTATCAGGGTTATTGTCTCATGAGCGGATACATATTTGAATGTATTTAGAAAAATAAACAAAT
AGGGGTTCCGCGCACATTTCCCCGAAAAGTGCCACCT
