>Addgene plasmid #35274 | pBbS8a-RFP | addgene partial sequence | sequence record 43515 | jkRFP-F 5'-tggtcactacgacgctgaag-3'
CTGCCGGGTGCTTACAAAACCGACATCAAACTGGACATCACCTCCCACAACGAAGACTACACCATCGTTG
AACAGTACGAACGTGCTGAAGGTCGTCACTCCACCGGTGCTTAAGGATCCAAACTCGAGTAAGGATCTCC
AGGCATCAAATAAAACGAAAGGCTCAGTCGAAAGACTGGGCCTTTCGTTTTATCTGTTGTTTGTCGGTGA
ACGCTCTCTACTAGAGTCACACTGGCTCACCTTCGGGTGGGCCTTTCTGCGTTTATACCTAGGGTACGGG
TTTTGCTGCCCGCAAACGGGCTGTTCTGGTGTTGCTAGTTTGTTATCAGAATCGCAGATCCGGCTTCAGC
CGGTTTGCCGGCTGAAAGCGCTATTTCTTCCAGAATTGCCATGATTTTTTCCCCACGGGAGGCGTCACTG
GCTCCCGTGTTGTCGGCAGCTTTGATTCGATAAGCAGCATCGCCTGTTTCAGGCTGTCTATGTGTGACTG
TTGAGCTGTAACAAGTTGTCTCAGGTGTTCAATTTCATGTTCTAGTTGCTTTGTTTTACTGGTTTCACCT
GTTCTATTAGGTGTTACATGCTGTTCATCTGTTACATTGTCGATCTGTTCATGGTGAACAGCTTTGAATG
CACCAAAAACTCGTAAAAGCTCTGATGTATCTATCTTTTTTACACCGTTTTCATCTGTGCATATGGACAG
TTTTCCCTTTGATATGTAACGGTGAACAGTTGTTCTACTTTTGTTTGTTAGTCTTGATGCTTCACTGATA
GATACAAGAGCCATAAGAACCTCAGATCCTTCCGTATTTAGCCAGTATGTTCTCTAGTGTGGTTCGTTGT
TTTTGCGTGAGCCATGAGAACGAACCATTG
