>Addgene plasmid #35274 | pBbS8a-RFP | addgene partial sequence | sequence record 43516 | jkRFP-R 5'-gctttggaaccgtactggaa-3'
CTTTGGTAACTTTCNGTTTAGCGGTCTGGGTACCTTCGTACGGACGACCTTCACCTTCACCTTCGATTTC
GAACTCGTGACCGTTAACGGAACCTTCCATACGAACTTTGAAACGCATGAACTCTTTGATAACGTCTTCG
CTACTCGCCATATGTATATCTCCTTCTTAAAAGATCTTTTGAATTCCCAAAAAAACGGGTATGGAGAAAC
AGTAGAGAGTTGCGATAAAAAGCGTCAGGTAGAATCCGCTAATCTTATGGATAAAAATGCTATGGCATAG
CAAAGTGTGACGCCGTGCAAATAATCAATGTGGACTTTTCTGCCGTGATTATAGACACTTTTGTTACGCG
TTTTTGTCATGGCTTTGGTCCCGCTTTGTTACAGAATGCTTTTAATAAGCGGGGTTACCGGTTTGGTTAG
CGAGAAGAGCCAGTAAAAGACGCAGTGACGGCAATGTCTGATGCAATATGGACAATTGGTTTCTTCTCTG
AATGGCGGGAGTATGAAAAGTATGGCTGAAGCGCAAAATGATCCCCTGCTGCCGGGATACTCGTTTAATG
CCCATCTGGTGGCGGGTTTAACGCCGATTGAGGCCAACGGTTATCTCGATTTTTTTATCGACCGACCGCT
GGGAATGAAAGGTTATATTCTCAATCTCACCATTCGCGGTCAGGGGGTGGTGAAAAATCAGGGACGAGAA
TTTGTTTGCCG
